>Addgene plasmid #169506 | pFOX8-Tier1-PhCMV-YPet | addgene full sequence | sequence record 364243 | Addgene NGS Result
TCCCCGAAAAGTGCCACCTGACGTCGACGGATCGGGAGATCTCCACGCGTGGTACCCTCGAGTTGACATT
GATTATTGAGTAGTTATTAATAGTAATCAATTACGGGGTCATTAGTTCATAGCCCATATATGGAGTTCCG
CGTTACATAACTTACGGTAAATGGCCCGCCTGGCTGACCGCCCAACGACCCCCGCCCATTGACGTCAATA
ATGACGTATGTTCCCATAGTAACGCCAATAGGGACTTTCCATTGACGTCAATGGGTGGAGTATTTACGGT
AAACTGCCCACTTGGCAGTACATCAAGTGTATCATATGCCAAGTACGCCCCCTATTGACGTCAATGACGG
TAAATGGCCCGCCTGGCATTATGCCCAGTACATGACCTTATGGGACTTTCCTACTTGGCAGTACATCTAC
GTATTAGTCATCGCTATTACCATGGTGATGCGGTTTTGGCAGTACATCAATGGGCGTGGATAGCGGTTTG
ACTCACGGGGATTTCCAAGTCTCCACCCCATTGACGTCAATGGGAGTTTGTTTTGGCACCAAAATCAACG
GGACTTTCCAAAATGTCGTAACAACTCCGCCCCATTGACGCAAATGGGCGGTAGGCGTGTACGGTGGGAG
GTCTATATAAGCAGAGCTCTCTGGCTAACTAGAGAACCCACTGCTTACTGGCTTATCGAAATTAATACGA
CTCACTATAGGGAGACCCAAGCTGTTCGAAGCGGAATTCACCATGACTAGTGGTGGTTCTGGTGTGAGCA
AAGGCGAAGAGCTGTTCACCGGCGTGGTGCCCATCCTGGTGGAGCTGGACGGCGACGTGAACGGCCACAA
GTTCAGCGTGAGCGGCGAGGGCGAGGGCGACGCCACCTACGGCAAGCTGACCCTGAAGCTGCTGTGCACC
ACCGGCAAGCTGCCCGTGCCCTGGCCCACCCTGGTGACCACCCTGGGCTACGGCGTGCAGTGCTTCGCCC
GGTACCCCGACCACATGAAGCAGCACGACTTCTTCAAGAGCGCCATGCCCGAGGGCTACGTGCAGGAGCG
GACCATCTTCTTCAAGGACGACGGCAACTACAAGACCCGGGCCGAGGTGAAGTTCGAGGGCGACACCCTG
GTGAACCGGATCGAGCTGAAGGGCATCGACTTCAAGGAGGACGGCAACATCCTGGGCCACAAGCTGGAGT
ACAACTACAACAGCCACAACGTGTACATCACCGCCGACAAGCAGAAGAACGGCATCAAGGCCAACTTCAA
GATCCGGCACAACATCGAGGACGGCGGCGTGCAGCTGGCCGACCACTACCAGCAGAACACCCCCATCGGC
GACGGCCCCGTGCTGCTGCCCGACAACCACTACCTGAGCTACCAGAGCGCCCTGTTCAAGGACCCCAACG
AGAAGCGGGACCACATGGTGCTGCTGGAGTTCCTGACCGCCGCCGGCATCACCGAGGGCATGGACGAGCT
GTACAAGGCTAGCGGATCCACCGGTGTCTAGAAAGCTTTGAGGCCGGCCTGCAGGGATCAGCCTCGACTG
TGCCTTCTAGTTGCCAGCCATCTGTTGTTTGCCCCTCCCCCGTGCCTTCCTTGACCCTGGAAGGTGCCAC
TCCCACTGTCCTTTCCTAATAAAATGAGGAAATTGCATCGCATTGTCTGAGTAGGTGTCATTCTATTCTG
GGGGGTGGGGTGGGGCAGGACAGCAAGGGGGAGGATTGGGAAGACAATAGCAGGCATGCTGGGGATGCGG
TGGGCTCTATGGCTTCTGAGGCGGAAAGAACCAGCTGGGGCTCTAGGGGGTATCCCC
[124 nt withheld, positions 1808-1931]
C
[91 nt withheld, positions 1933-2023]
A
[49 nt withheld, positions 2025-2073]
CCTTTGACGTTGGAGTCCACGTTCTTT
[37 nt withheld, positions 2101-2137]
ACCCTATCTCGGTCTATTCTTTTGATTTATAAGGGATTTTGCCGATTTCGGCCTATTGGTTAAAAAATGA
GCTGATTTAACAAAAATTTAACGCGAATTAATTCTGTGGAATGTGTGTCAGTTAGGGTGTGGAAAGTCCC
CAGGCTCCCCAGCAGGCAGAAGTATGCAAAGCATGCATCTCAATTAGTCAGCAACCAGGTGTGGAAAGTC
CCCAGGCTCCCCAGCAGGCAGAAGTATGCAAAGCATGCATCTCAATTAGTCAGCAACCATAGTCCCGCCC
CTAACTCCGCCCATCCCGCCCCTAACTCCGCCCAGTTCCGCCCATTCTCCGCCCCATGGCTGACTAATTT
TTTTTATTTATGCAGAGGCCGAGGCCGCCTCTGCCTCTGAGCTATTCCAGAAGTAGTGAGGAGGCTTTTT
TGGAGGCCTAGGCTTTTGCAAAAAGCTCCCGGGAGCTTGTATATCCATTTTCGGATCTGATCAAGAGACA
GGATGAGGATCGTTTCGCATGATTGAACAAGATGGATTGCACGCAGGTTCTCCGGCCGCTTGGGTGGAGA
GGCTATTCGGCTATGACTGGGCACAACAGACAATCGGCTGCTCTGATGCCGCCGTGTTCCGGCTGTCAGC
GCAGGGGCGCCCGGTTCTTTTTGTCAAGACCGACCTGTCCGGTGCCCTGAATGAACTGCAGGACGAGGCA
GCGCGGCTATCGTGGCTGGCCACGACGGGCGTTCCTTGCGCAGCTGTGCTCGACGTTGTCACTGAAGCGG
GAAGGGACTGGCTGCTATTGGGCGAAGTGCCGGGGCAGGATCTCCTGTCATCTCACCTTGCTCCTGCCGA
GAAAGTATCCATCATGGCTGATGCAATGCGGCGGCTGCATACGCTTGATCCGGCTACCTGCCCATTCGAC
CACCAAGCGAAACATCGCATCGAGCGAGCACGTACTCGGATGGAAGCCGGTCTTGTCGATCAGGATGATC
TGGACGAAGAGCATCAGGGGCTCGCGCCAGCCGAACTGTTCGCCAGGCTCAAGGCGCGCATGCCCGACGG
CGAGGATCTCGTCGTGACCCATGGCGATGCCTGCTTGCCGAATATCATGGTGGAAAATGGCCGCTTTTCT
GGATTCATCGACTGTGGCCGGCTGGGTGTGGCGGACCGCTATCAGGACATAGCGTTGGCTACCCGTGATA
TTGCTGAAGAGCTTGGCGGCGAATGGGCTGACCGCTTCCTCGTGCTTTACGGTATCGCCGCTCCCGATTC
GCAGCGCATCGCCTTCTATCGCCTTCTTGACGAGTTCTTCTGAGCGGGACTCTGGGGTTCGAAATGACCG
ACCAAGCGACGCCCAACCTGCCATCACGAGATTTCGATTCCACCGCCGCCTTCTATGAAAGGTTGGGCTT
CGGAATCGTTTTCCGGGACGCCGGCTGGATGATCCTCCAGCGCGGGGATCTCATGCTGGAGTTCTTCGCC
CACCCCAACTTGTTTATTGCAGCTTATAATGGTTACAAATAAAGCAATAGCATCACAAATTTCACAAATA
AAGCATTTTTTTCACTGCATTCTAGTTGTGGTTTGTCCAAACTCATCAATGTATCTTATCATGTCTGTAT
ACCGTCGACCTCTAGCTAGAGCTTGGCGTAATCATGGTCATAGCTGTTTCCTGTGTGAAATTGTTATCCG
CTCACAATTCCACACAACATACGAGCCGGAAGCATAAAGTGTAAAGCCTGGGGTGCCTAATGAGTGAGCT
AACTCACATTAATTGCGTTGCGCTCACTGCCCGCTTTCCAGTCGGGAAACCTGTCGTGCCAGCTGCATTA
ATGAATCGGCCAACGCGCGGGGAGAGGCGGTTTGCGTATTGGGCGCTCTTCCGCTTCCTCGCTCACTGAC
TCGCTGCGCTCGGTCGTTCGGCTGCGGCGAGCGGTATCAGCTCACTCAAAGGCGGTAATACGGTTATCCA
CAGAATCAGGGGATAACGCAGGAAAGAACATGTGAGCAAAAGGCCAGCAAAAGGCCAGGAACCGTAAAAA
GGCCGCGTTGCTGGCGTTTTTCCATAGGCTCCGCCCCCCTGACGAGCATCACAAAAATCGACGCTCAAGT
CAGAGGTGGCGAAACCCGACAGGACTATAAAGATACCAGGCGTTTCCCCCTGGAAGCTCCCTCGTGCGCT
CTCCTGTTCCGACCCTGCCGCTTACCGGATACCTGTCCGCCTTTCTCCCTTCGGGAAGCGTGGCGCTTTC
TCATAGCTCACGCTGTAGGTATCTCAGTTCGGTGTAGGTCGTTCGCTCCAAGCTGGGCTGTGTGCACGAA
CCCCCCGTTCAGCCCGACCGCTGCGCCTTATCCGGTAACTATCGTCTTGAGTCCAACCCGGTAAGACACG
ACTTATCGCCACTGGCAGCAGCCACTGGTAACAGGATTAGCAGAGCGAGGTATGTAGGCGGTGCTACAGA
GTTCTTGAAGTGGTGGCCTAACTACGGCTACACTAGAAGAACAGTATTTGGTATCTGCGCTCTGCTGAAG
CCAGTTACCTTCGGAAAAAGAGTTGGTAGCTCTTGATCCGGCAAACAAACCACCGCTGGTAGCGGTGGTT
TTTTTGTTTGCAAGCAGCAGATTACGCGCAGAAAAAAAGGATCTCAAGAAGATCCTTTGATCTTTTCTAC
GGGGTCTGACGCTCAGTGGAACGAAAACTCACGTTAAGGGATTTTGGTCATGAGATTATCAAAAAGGATC
TTCACCTAGATCCTTTTAAATTAAAAATGAAGTTTTAAATCAATCTAAAGTATATATGAGTAAACTTGGT
CTGACAGTTACCAATGCTTAATCAGTGAGGCACCTATCTCAGCGATCTGTCTATTTCGTTCATCCATAGT
TGCCTGACTCCCCGTCGTGTAGATAACTACGATACGGGAGGGCTTACCATCTGGCCCCAGTGCTGCAATG
ATACCGCGAGACCCACGCTCACCGGCTCCAGATTTATCAGCAATAAACCAGCCAGCCGGAAGGGCCGAGC
GCAGAAGTGGTCCTGCAACTTTATCCGCCTCCATCCAGTCTATTAATTGTTGCCGGGAAGCTAGAGTAAG
TAGTTCGCCAGTTAATAGTTTGCGCAACGTTGTTGCCATTGCTACAGGCATCGTGGTGTCACGCTCGTCG
TTTGGTATGGCTTCATTCAGCTCCGGTTCCCAACGATCAAGGCGAGTTACATGATCCCCCATGTTGTGCA
AAAAAGCGGTTAGCTCCTTCGGTCCTCCGATCGTTGTCAGAAGTAAGTTGGCCGCAGTGTTATCACTCAT
GGTTATGGCAGCACTGCATAATTCTCTTACTGTCATGCCATCCGTAAGATGCTTTTCTGTGACTGGTGAG
TACTCAACCAAGTCATTCTGAGAATAGTGTATGCGGCGACCGAGTTGCTCTTGCCCGGCGTCAATACGGG
ATAATACCGCGCCACATAGCAGAACTTTAAAAGTGCTCATCATTGGAAAACGTTCTTCGGGGCGAAAACT
CTCAAGGATCTTACCGCTGTTGAGATCCAGTTCGATGTAACCCACTCGTGCACCCAACTGATCTTCAGCA
TCTTTTACTTTCACCAGCGTTTCTGGGTGAGCAAAAACAGGAAGGCAAAATGCCGCAAAAAAGGGAATAA
GGGCGACACGGAAATGTTGAATACTCATACTCTTCCTTTTTCAATATTATTGAAGCATTTATCAGGGTTA
TTGTCTCATGAGCGGATACATATTTGAATGTATTTAGAAAAATAAACAAATAGGGGTTCCGCGCACATT
Features (pLannotate 1.2.2; 19 found; start..end, strand, type, name):
    141..444     +  enhancer       CMV enhancer: human cytomegalovirus immediate early enhancer
    445..648     +  promoter       CMV promoter: human cytomegalovirus (CMV) immediate early promoter
    644..677     +  LTR            5' LTR (truncated) (fragment): truncated 5' long terminal repeat (LTR) from HIV-1
    693..711     +  promoter       T7 promoter: promoter for bacteriophage T7 RNA polymerase
    764..1477    +  CDS            YPet: YPet is a basic (constitutively fluorescent) yellow fluorescent protein published in 2005, derived from Aequorea victoria. It has moderate acid sensitivity.
   1538..1762    +  polyA_signal   bGH poly(A) signal: bovine growth hormone polyadenylation signal
   1766..1787    +  promoter       SV40 promoter (fragment): SV40 enhancer and early promoter
   1808..2236    +  rep_origin     f1 ori (sequence partly withheld): f1 bacteriophage origin of replication; arrow indicates direction of (+) strand synthesis
   2250..2579    +  promoter       SV40 promoter: SV40 enhancer and early promoter
   2646..3437    +  CDS            neo: KKA2_KLEPN - Also known as kan, nptII. Experimental evidence at protein level: Swiss-Prot protein existence level 1. Resistance to kanamycin, neomycin, paromomycin, ribostamycin, butirosin and gentamicin B. From Klebsiella pneumoniae.
   3461..3619    +  CDS            ble (fragment): BLE_KLEPN - Experimental evidence at protein level: Swiss-Prot protein existence level 1. Binding protein with a strong affinity to the bleomycin family of antibiotics. Binds to CL990; an antimitotic-antibiotic compound. From Klebsiella pneumoniae.
   3614..3735    +  polyA_signal   SV40 poly(A) signal: SV40 polyadenylation signal
   3808..3824    -  protein_bind   lac operator: The lac repressor binds to the lac operator to inhibit transcription in E. coli. This inhibition can be relieved by adding lactose or isopropyl-β-D-thiogalactopyranoside (IPTG). lac repressor encoded by lacI
   3832..3862    -  promoter       lac promoter: promoter for the E. coli lac operon
   3877..3898    -  protein_bind   CAP binding site: CAP binding activates transcription in the presence of cAMP. E. coli catabolite activator protein
   3911..4003    -  CDS            lacI (fragment): lac repressor; lacI; The lac repressor binds to the lac operator to inhibit transcription in E. coli. This inhibition can be relieved by adding lactose or isopropyl-β-D-thiogalactopyranoside (IPTG).
   4186..4774    -  rep_origin     ori: high-copy-number ColE1/pMB1/pBR322/pUC origin of replication
   4945..5805    -  CDS            AmpR: β-lactamase; bla; confers resistance to ampicillin, carbenicillin, and related antibiotics
   5806..5910    -  promoter       AmpR promoter: bla
