[The description below was written by a language model from this plasmid's Addgene catalogue record and pLannotate feature annotations shown in this document.]
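Description:
pFOX8-Tier1-PhCMV-YPet is a mammalian expression plasmid built on pMM1, a pcDNA3.1-derived backbone, and belongs to the VAMSyB modular plasmid architecture for mammalian synthetic biology, where it is designated a "Tier-1" vector carrying a single expression unit. The sequenced record is about 5.9 kb. In bacteria it is maintained at high copy through a ColE1/pUC-type origin and selected with ampicillin via the β-lactamase gene and its own promoter. An f1 phage origin is also present, along with small lac promoter/operator and lacI remnants that are typical leftovers of the parental cloning backbone.

The payload is a simple constitutive cassette, PhCMV-YPet-pA. The human cytomegalovirus immediate-early enhancer and promoter drive the coding sequence for YPet, a constitutively fluorescent yellow protein derived from Aequorea victoria GFP, and transcripts are terminated by the bovine growth hormone polyadenylation signal. A T7 promoter sits between the CMV promoter and the reading frame, as in pcDNA3.1, and could in principle support in vitro transcription. The short hits annotated as an HIV-1 LTR fragment just after the CMV promoter and an SV40 promoter fragment after the bGH signal are probably brief sequence matches rather than functional elements. A separate SV40 early promoter drives the neomycin phosphotransferase gene, followed by a ble fragment and the SV40 poly(A) signal, allowing G418 selection of stably transfected mammalian cells.

The record supports its use for strong constitutive yellow fluorescent reporter expression in transfected mammalian cells. The record does not detail the cloning sites or how Tier-1 units are assembled into higher-order constructs.
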