Addgene plasmid #169506: pFOX8-Tier1-PhCMV-YPet
Purpose: Tier-1 vector encoding PhCMV-driven YPet expression (PhCMV-YPet-pA).
Depositing lab: Martin Fussenegger. Depositing organization: ETH Zurich (Swiss Federal Institute of Technology). Publication: A versatile plasmid architecture for mammalian synthetic biology (VAMSyB). Haellman V, Strittmatter T, Bertschi A, Stucheli P, Fussenegger M. Metab Eng. 2021 Jul;66:41-50. doi: 10.1016/j.ymben.2021.04.003. Epub 2021 Apr 18. PubMed 33857582.
Backbone
  Vector backbone: pMM1 (pcDNA3.1-based)
  Backbone size w/o insert (bp): 4435
  Vector type: Mammalian Expression
  Selectable markers: Neomycin (select with G418)
Growth in bacteria
  Bacterial resistance: Ampicillin, 100 μg/mL
  Growth temperature: 37°C
  Growth strain: DH5alpha
  Copy number: High Copy
Gene/Insert
  Gene/Insert name: PCMV-driven yellow fluorescent protein Ypet (alt name: PCMV-Ypet)
  Species: Synthetic
  Promoter: PhCMV
  Cloning method: Restriction Enzyme; 5′ cloning site Unknown (unknown if destroyed)
  Sequencing primers: 5′ AmpStart; 3′ BGH-rev
Terms and licenses: Academic/Nonprofit Terms; Industry Terms: Not Available to Industry
How to cite: pFOX8-Tier1-PhCMV-YPet was a gift from Martin Fussenegger (Addgene plasmid # 169506 ; http://n2t.net/addgene:169506 ; RRID:Addgene_169506)
